>Addgene plasmid #54297 | mEmerald-VASP-N-10 | depositor partial sequence | sequence record 84430 | insert sequence
GTCAGATCCGCTAGCGATGCCACCATGAGCGAGACGGTCATCTGTTCCAGCCGGGCTACTGTGATGCTTT
ATGATGACAGCAACAAGCGATGGCTCCCTGCTGGCACTGGTCCCCAGGCCTTCAGCCGCGTCCAGATATA
CCACAACCCCACTGCTAACTCCTTCCGAGTTGTTGGCCGCAAGATGCAGCCGGATCAGCAGGTGGTTATC
AACTGTGCCATCATTCGGGGTGTCAAGTACAATCAGGCCACTCCCATCTTCCATCAGTGGCGAGATGCCC
GCCAGGTCTGGGGCCTCAACTTCGGCAGCAAGGAGGACGCCATACAGTTTGCAACAGGCATGGCCAACGC
CCTAGAGGCCTTGGAAGGAGGTGGGCCTCCCCCAGCCCCAGCACCCCCTGCCTGGTCTGCCCAGAATGGT
CCCTCCCCAGAGGAGCTGGAACAACAGAAAAGGCAGCCGGAGCATATGGAGCGCCGGGTCTCCAATGCAG
GAGGCCCACCTGCTCCCCCAGCTGGGGGCCCTCCTCCACCTCCAGGACCTCCCCCTCCTCCAGGTCCCCC
CCCACCCCCAGGTCTGCCCTCCTCAGGGGTATCTGGGGCAGGTCATGGAGCAGGGGCAGCCCCACCCCCT
GCACCCCCACTCCCTACAACACAGGGCCCCAATAGTGGGGGTTCCGGGGCCCCAGGCCTGGCTGCTGCCA
TTGCTGGAGCCAAACTCAGGAAAGTGAGCAAGCAGGAGGAGGCCTCTGGGGGGCCCCTGGCCCCCAAAGC
TGAGAACAGTCGAAGCACTGGTGGGGGGCTTATGGAAGAGATGAACGCCATGCTGGCCCGGAGAAGAAAA
GCCACACAGGTTGGGGAGAAGCCCCCCAAAGACGAGTCAGCCAGTGAGGAGTCAGAGGCCCGACTCCCTG
CCCAGAGTGAACCTGTGAGAAGACCCTGGGAGAAGAACAGCACAACCTTGCCAAGGATGAAGTCGTCCTC
TTCTGTGACTACCTCCGAGGCCCACCCCTCGACGCCCTGCTCCAGTGATGACTCCGACTTGGAGAGGGTG
AAGCAGGAGCTTCTGGAAGAGGTGCGGAAGGAGCTACAGAAAATGAAAGAGGAAATCATCGAAGTCTTTG
TCCAGGAGCTGAGGAAGCGGGGTTCTCCTAGCTCCGGAGGGGATCCACCGGTCGCCACCATGGTGAGCAA
GGGCGAGGAGCTGTTCACCGGGGTGGTGCCCATCCTGGTCGAGCTGGACGGCGACGTAAACGGCCACAAG
TTCAGCGTGTCCGGCGAGGGCGAGGGCGATGCCACCTACGGCAAGCTGACCCTGAAGTTCATCTGCACCA
CCGGCAAGCTGCCCGTGCCCTGGCCCACCCTCGTGACCACCTTGACCTACGGCGTGCAGTGCTTCGCCCG
CTACCCCGACCACATGAAGCAGCACGACTTCTTCAAGTCCGCCATGCCCGAAGGCTACGTCCAGGAGCGC
ACCATCTTCTTCAAGGACGACGGCAACTACAAGACCCGCGCCGAGGTGAAGTTCGAGGGCGACACCCTGG
TGAACCGCATCGAGCTGAAGGGCATCGACTTCAAGGAGGACGGCAACATCCTGGGGCACAAGCTGGAGTA
CAACTACAACAGCCACAAGGTCTATATCACCGCCGACAAGCAGAAGAACGGCATCAAGGTGAACTTCAAG
ACCCGCCACAACATCGAGGACGGCAGCGTGCAGCTCGCCGACCACTACCAGCAGAACACCCCCATCGGCG
ACGGCCCCGTGCTGCTGCCCGACAACCACTACCTGAGCACCCAGTCCAAGCTGAGCAAAGACCCCAACGA
GAAGCGCGATCACATGGTCCTGCTGGAGTTCGTGACCGCCGCCGGGATCACTCTCGGCATGGACGAGCTG
TACAAGTAAGCGGCCGCGACTCTAGATCATAATCAGCCATACCACATT
