>Addgene plasmid #54297 | mEmerald-VASP-N-10 | addgene partial sequence | sequence record 87784 | EGFP-N 5'-CGTCGCCGTCCAGCTCGACCAG-3'
CTTGCTCACCATGGTGGCGACCGGTGGATCCCCTCCGGAGCTAGGAGAACCCCGCTTCCTCAGCTCCTGG
ACAAAGACTTCGATGATTTCCTCTTTCATTTTCTGTAGCTCCTTCCGCACCTCTTCCAGAAGCTCCTGCT
TCACCCTCTCCAAGTCGGAGTCATCACTGGAGCAGGGCGTCGAGGGGTGGGCCTCGGAGGTAGTCACAGA
AGAGGACGACTTCATCCTTGGCAAGGTTGTGCTGTTCTTCTCCCAGGGTCTTCTCACAGGTTCACTCTGG
GCAGGGAGTCGGGCCTCTGACTCCTCACTGGCTGACTCGTCTTTGGGGGGCTTCTCCCCAACCTGTGTGG
CTTTTCTTCTCCGGGCCAGCATGGCGTTCATCTCTTCCATAAGCCCCCCACCAGTGCTTCGACTGTTCTC
AGCTTTGGGGGCCAGGGGCCCCCCAGAGGCCTCCTCCTGCTTGCTCACTTTCCTGAGTTTGGCTCCAGCA
ATGGCAGCAGCCAGGCCTGGGGCCCCGGAACCCCCACTATTGGGGCCCTGTGTTGTAGGGAGTGGGGGTG
CAGGGGGTGGGGCTGCCCCTGCTCCATGACCTGCCCCAGATACCCCTGAGGAGGGCAGACCTGGGGGTGG
GGGGGGACCTGGAGGAGGGGGAGGTCCTGGAGGTGGAGGAGGGC
