>Addgene plasmid #54297 | mEmerald-VASP-N-10 | addgene partial sequence | sequence record 89404 | CMV-F 5'-CGCAAATGGGCGGTAGGCGTG-3'
GTGAACCGTCAGATCCGCTAGCGATGCCACCATGAGCGAGACGGTCATCTGTTCCAGCCGGGCTACTGTG
ATGCTTTATGATGACAGCAACAAGCGATGGCTCCCTGCTGGCACTGGTCCCCAGGCCTTCAGCCGCGTCC
AGATATACCACAACCCCACTGCTAACTCCTTCCGAGTTGTTGGCCGCAAGATGCAGCCGGATCAGCAGGT
GGTTATCAACTGTGCCATCATTCGGGGTGTCAAGTACAATCAGGCCACTCCCATCTTCCATCAGTGGCGA
GATGCCCGCCAGGTCTGGGGCCTCAACTTCGGCAGCAAGGAGGACGCCATACAGTTTGCAACAGGCATGG
CCAACGCCCTAGAGGCCTTGGAAGGAGGTGGGCCTCCCCCAGCCCCAGCACCCCCTGCCTGGTCTGCCCA
GAATGGTCCCTCCCCAGAGGAGCTGGAACAACAGAAAAGGCAGCCGGAGCATATGGAGCGCCGGGTCTCC
AATGCAGGAGGCCCACCTGCTCCCCCAGCTGGGGGCCCTCCTCCACCTCCAGGACCTCCCCCTCCTCCAG
GTCCCCCCCCACCCCCAGGTCTGCCCTCCTCAGGGGTATCTGGGGCAGGTCATGGAGCAGGGGCAGCCCC
ACCCCCTGCACCCCCACTCCCTACAACACAGGGCCCCAATAGTGGGGGTTCCGGGGCCCCAGGCCTGGCT
GCTGCCATTGCTGGAGCCAAACTCAGGAAAGTGAGCAAGCAGGAGGAGGCCTCTGGGG
