>Addgene plasmid #54297 | mEmerald-VASP-N-10 | addgene partial sequence | sequence record 89405 | SV40pA-R 5'-GAAATTTGTGATGCTATTGC-3'
AGTTAACAACAACAATTGCATTCATTTTATGTTTCAGGTTCAGGGGGAGGTGTGGGAGGTTTTTTAAAGC
AAGTAAAACCTCTACAAATGTGGTATGGCTGATTATGATCTAGAGTCGCGGCCGCTTACTTGTACAGCTC
GTCCATGCCGAGAGTGATCCCGGCGGCGGTCACGAACTCCAGCAGGACCATGTGATCGCGCTTCTCGTTG
GGGTCTTTGCTCAGCTTGGACTGGGTGCTCAGGTAGTGGTTGTCGGGCAGCAGCACGGGGCCGTCGCCGA
TGGGGGTGTTCTGCTGGTAGTGGTCGGCGAGCTGCACGCTGCCGTCCTCGATGTTGTGGCGGGTCTTGAA
GTTCACCTTGATGCCGTTCTTCTGCTTGTCGGCGGTGATATAGACCTTGTGGCTGTTGTAGTTGTACTCC
AGCTTGTGCCCCAGGATGTTGCCGTCCTCCTTGAAGTCGATGCCCTTCAGCTCGATGCGGTTCACCAGGG
TGTCGCCCTCGAACTTCACCTCGGCGCGGGTCTTGTAGTTGCCGTCGTCCTTGAAGAAGATGGTGCGCTC
CTGGACGTAGCCTTCGGGCATGGCGGACTTGAAGAAGTCGTGCTGCTTCATGTGGTCGGGGTAGCGGGCG
AAGCACTGCACGCCGTAGGTCAAGGTGGTCACGAGGGTGGGCCAGGGCACGGGCAGCTTGCCGGTGGTGC
AGATGAACTTCAGGGTCAGCTTGCCGTAGGTGGCATCGCCCTCGCCCTCGCCGGACACGCTGAACTTGTG
GCCGTTTACGTCGCCGTCCAGCTCGACCAGGATGGGCACCACCCCGGTGAACAGCTCCTCGCCCTTGCTC
ACCATGGTGGCGACCGGTGGA
