[The description below was written by a language model from this plasmid's Addgene catalogue record.]
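Description:
mEmerald-VASP-N-10 is a mammalian expression plasmid built on the mEmerald-N1 backbone (about 4.75 kb without the insert), an N1-style fluorescent protein fusion vector. It is maintained in E. coli as a high-copy plasmid under kanamycin selection. For mammalian cells it carries a neomycin resistance marker, so stably transfected cells can be selected with G418. No feature table accompanies the record, so the origin of replication, polyadenylation signals and other backbone elements are not itemised. The listed 3′ sequencing primer does imply an SV40 polyadenylation signal downstream of the expression cassette.

The payload is mouse VASP (vasodilator-stimulated phosphoprotein), expressed from the CMV promoter and fused in frame to mEmerald at its C terminus, so VASP is the N-terminal part of the fusion. The "10" in the name probably denotes the length of the linker between the two proteins, but the record does not say so. The VASP coding sequence carries an A209T substitution relative to the reference, and its functional significance is not described. mEmerald is a bright monomeric green fluorescent protein derived from GFP, recorded here with excitation at 487 nm and emission at 509 nm. VASP is an Ena/VASP family regulator of actin filament elongation, and the depositor lists the fusion's localisation as actin structures and focal adhesions. The construct therefore serves as a live-cell or fixed-cell fluorescence microscopy marker for these structures, useful for studying cytoskeletal dynamics, cell adhesion and migration in transfected mammalian cells.
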