Addgene plasmid #54297: mEmerald-VASP-N-10
Purpose: Localization: Actin/Focal Adhesions, Excitation: 487, Emission: 509
Depositing lab: Michael Davidson. Depositing organization: Florida State University, Tallahassee.
Backbone
  Vector backbone: mEmerald-N1
  Backbone size w/o insert (bp): 4750
  Vector type: Mammalian Expression
  Selectable markers: Neomycin (select with G418)
Growth in bacteria
  Bacterial resistance: Kanamycin, 50 μg/mL
  Growth temperature: 37°C
  Growth strain: DH5alpha
  Copy number: High Copy
Gene/Insert
  Gene/Insert name: VASP (alt name: NM_009499)
  Species: M. musculus (mouse)
  Mutation: A209T in VASP
  Promoter: CMV
  Tag / fusion protein: mEmerald (C terminal on backbone)
  Cloning method: Unknown
  Sequencing primers: 5′ CMV-F; 3′ SV40pA-R
Terms and licenses: Academic/Nonprofit Terms; Industry Terms
Depositor comments: . Excitation = 487; Emission = 509. Localization data: Actin/Focal Adhesions
How to cite: mEmerald-VASP-N-10 was a gift from Michael Davidson (Addgene plasmid # 54297 ; http://n2t.net/addgene:54297 ; RRID:Addgene_54297)
